>Addgene plasmid #31722 | pCB210 | addgene partial sequence | sequence record 38716 | yCUP9-F 5'-ACCTGCCAAAGGAAACAGTG-3'
ACCTGATAACCCCTACCCAACTCAACAAGAAAAGAGGGAGTTGTTAATCAAAACTGGGCTAACCAAGATT
CAACTTTCTAATTGGTTCATAAATGTGAGAAGACGCAAAATATTTAGTGATTACTATACCCTGGTAAACT
CAATTCCTAATGACAACGCGAATAATACCCCAGTGGAACGAGTTCAAAACGTCTCAGCATATCATAACAC
ATTATCTGCCACAAATAATACTATGTACGATGCTACGTCAACCTGCTCCACGGATTATGAATTATCCAAG
AGATTTGCTCATGCCCCCGTTACACGCCGTAAAAAACTAATTGATAGGCTGGAAGAATTGAAAAAGCTAT
CCAACCCTGATATGAATGATTACAAAGACGATGATGATAAATGAGGTCGACCGATGCCCTTGAGAGCCTT
CAACCCAGTCAGCTCCTTCCGGTGGGCGCGGGGCATGACTATCGTCGCCGCACTTATGACTGTCTTCTTT
ATCATGCAACTCGTAGGACAGGTGCCGGCAGCGCTCTGGGTCATTTTCGGCGAGGACCGCTTTCGCTGGA
GCGCGACGATGATCGGCCTGTCGCTTGCGGTATTCGGAATCTTGCACGCCCTCGCTCAAGCCTTCGTCAC
TGGTCCCGCCACCAAACGTTTCGGCGAGAAGCAGGCCATTATCGCCGGCATGGCGGCCGACGCGCTGGGC
TACGTCTTGCTGGCGTTCGCGACGCGAGGCTGGATGGCCTTCCCCATTATGATTCTTCTCGCTTCCGGCG
GCATCGGGATGCCCGCGTTGCAGGCCATGCTGTCCAGGCAGGTAGATGACGAC
