>Addgene plasmid #31722 | pCB210 | addgene partial sequence | sequence record 39060 | yCUP9-R 5'-gtagcagggctttgcatcat-3'
ACTGCCATATTGAGATTGTGTATCCATAGCACTGCTACTCGTCTTGGACGTTTCAACTGCTAGAAGCAGT
AGGAGTAGCAGTAGTACTAGTACCGCCAGAATTAATTGCGGGATACGCAATCGAATGATGCTGTGGAAGT
AACACAGGCGCAGGATAGTTTTGTTCCTCGGTACTAGACCGAAGGTTCCCATGCGAGTATTCTATGTTCG
AAAATGCCAACTCGGGCATACTCCGTTTTTCTATGGAGTTAAATAGAACTTGGATAGGGGGTAGACTGAC
TTGATTGTCAACATTCTTACTGTTCCTGTTTTGTATTTCGCAGTTATAATTCATCTTCGCATGCAACTAT
TCTCGAAGGTTGTTAGCATAAAAGTAGGGGCTCGGCAAGTAGCGATCAGTAGCACTGGATAGGCGTGGTA
TCGCTTGAAAACAAGGGTGGGAAGATCAACTAAAAAATTGTATTAGTATATATCTTGACCAATTTAACAT
AATCTTACCAATTAACAGAAACAGGAGGCATTAAGAGACAAGAAAACGCCGGGCGCGACGAAATCAGTCA
TAGAAAATTAATCATTAATATATACACGCTGTAAGAAAACAAAAGGACAAAAATTAATTACCAAAAGAAA
AAAACAAACTACAGCTTGATGTACATGAATAAATTAAGGTTCAACAAAAGAGAAAAGCTGAGAGACGTAA
GATGGCAGAAATGACCCGTTCCCACAGAAAGAAATCTGAATCCGAAGAAGGAAGTAATACGCGCGTGAGC
GGATAAGGTTTCTTATCTAGCCAATCACAAAAATCAACA
