[The description below was written by a language model from this plasmid's Addgene catalogue record.]
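Description:
pCB210 is a yeast expression plasmid built on the pRS315 backbone, an E. coli–yeast shuttle vector of about 6 kb before the insert is added. It is selected in Saccharomyces cerevisiae through the LEU2 auxotrophic marker, which complements leucine auxotrophy in leu2 host strains, and it is propagated in bacteria under ampicillin selection. pRS315 is generally known as a centromeric (CEN/ARS) low-copy vector. The record itself lists copy number as unknown and includes no feature table, so the origins and other backbone elements cannot be confirmed from the information given.

The insert is the S. cerevisiae CUP9 gene (YPL177C), cloned by restriction enzymes between HindIII and SalI sites; whether those sites survive is not recorded. CUP9 is carried with its own promoter (PCUP9) upstream, so expression is driven by the native regulatory region rather than a heterologous or inducible promoter. A FLAG epitope is fused to the C terminus of the protein. This arrangement yields Cup9p-FLAG under native transcriptional control while allowing detection or immunoprecipitation with anti-FLAG antibodies, and it leaves the N terminus of the protein untagged. T7 and T3 primer sites flank the cloning region for sequence verification.

The associated publication concerns control of peptide import by the N-end rule pathway through degradation of a transcriptional repressor. This suggests the construct is used to follow the abundance and turnover of Cup9p in yeast, for example when comparing wild-type strains with N-end rule pathway mutants.
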