Addgene plasmid #31722: pCB210
Purpose: To express Cup9p‐FLAG from the PCUP9 promoter
Depositing lab: Alexander Varshavsky. Depositing organization: California Institute of Technology. Publication: The N-end rule pathway controls the import of peptides through degradation of a transcriptional repressor. Byrd C, Turner GC, Varshavsky A. EMBO J. 1998 Jan 2. 17(1):269-77. 10.1093/emboj/17.1.269 PubMed 9427760.
Backbone
  Vector backbone: pRS315
  Backbone size w/o insert (bp): 6018
  Vector type: Yeast Expression
  Selectable markers: LEU2
Growth in bacteria
  Bacterial resistance: Ampicillin, 100 μg/mL
  Growth temperature: 37°C
  Growth strain: DH5alpha
  Copy number: Unknown
Gene/Insert
  Gene/Insert name: CUP9
  Species: S. cerevisiae (budding yeast)
  Entrez Gene: CUP9 (a.k.a. YPL177C)
  Tag / fusion protein: FLAG (C terminal on insert); Cup9 promoter (N terminal on insert)
  Cloning method: Restriction Enzyme; 5′ cloning site HindIII (unknown if destroyed); 3′ cloning site SalI (unknown if destroyed)
  Sequencing primers: 5′ T7; 3′ T3
Terms and licenses: Academic/Nonprofit Terms; Industry Terms: Not Available to Industry
How to cite: pCB210 was a gift from Alexander Varshavsky (Addgene plasmid # 31722 ; http://n2t.net/addgene:31722 ; RRID:Addgene_31722)
